>Addgene plasmid #242148 | pDest_PANCEd_AraC_sd2_WT | addgene full sequence | sequence record 484657 | Addgene NGS Result
AACGCCAGCAACGCGGCCTTTTTACGGTTCCTGGCCTTTTGCTGGCCTTTTGCTCACATGTTCTTTCCTG
CGTTATCCCCTGATTCTGTGGATAACCGTATTACCGCCTTTGAGTGAGCTGATACCGCTCGCCGCAGCCG
AACGACCGAGCGCAGCGAGTCAGTGAGCGAGGAAGCGGAAGAGCGCCACGGTGATTCATTCTGCTAACCA
GTAAGGCAACCCCGCCAGCCTAGCCGGGTCCTCAACGACAGGAGCACGATCATGCTAGTCATGCCCCGCG
CCCACCGGAAGGAGCTGACTGGGTTGAAGGCTCTCAAGGGCATCGGTCGAGATCCCGGTGCCTAATGAGT
GAGCTAACTTACATTAATTGCGTTGCGCTCACTGCCCGCTTTCCAGTCGGGAAACCTGTCGTGCCAGCTG
CATTAATGAATCGGCCAACGCGCGGGGAGAGGCGGTTTGCGTATTGGGCGCCAGGGTGGTTTTTCTTTTC
ACCAGTGACACGGGCAACAGCTGATTGCCCTTCACCGCCTGGCCCTGAGAGAGTTGCAGCAAGCGGTCCA
CGCTGGTTTGCCCCAGCAGGCGAAAATCCTGTTTGATGGTGGTTAACGGCGGGATATAACATGAGCTGTC
TTCGGTATCGTCGTATCCCACTACCGAGATATCCGCACCAACGCGCAGCCCGGACTCGGTAATGGCGCGC
ATTGCGCCCAGCGCCATCTGATCGTTGGCAACCAGCATCGCAGTGGGAACGATACCCTCATTCAGCATTT
GCATGGTTTGTTGAAAACCGGACATGGCACTCCAGTCGCCTTCCCGTTCCGCTATCGGCTGAATTTGATT
GCGAGTGAGATATTTATGCCAGCCAGCCAGACGCAGACGCGCCGAGACAGAACTTAATGGGCCCGCTAAC
AGCGCGATTTGCTGGTGACCCAATGCGACCAGATGCTCCACGCCCAGTCGCGTACCGTCTTCATGGGAGA
AAATAATACTGTTGATGGGTGTCTGGTCAGAGACATCAAGAAATAACGCCGGAACATTAGTGCAGGCAGC
TTCCACAGCAATGGCATCCTGGTCATCCAGCGGATAGTTAATGATCAGCCCACTGACGCGTTGCGCGAGA
AGATTGTGCACCGCCGCTTTACAGGCTTCGACGCCGCTTCGTTCTACCATCGACACCACCACGCTGGCAC
CCAGTTGATCGGCGCGAGATTTAATCGCCGCGACAATTTGCGACGGCGCGTGCAGGGCCAGACTGGAGGT
GGCAACGCCAATCAGCAACGACTGTTTGCCCGCCAGTTGTTGTGCCACGCGGTTGGGAATGTAATTCAGC
TCCGCCATCGCCGCTTCCACTTTTTCCCGCGTTTTCGCAGAAACGTGGCTGGCCTGGTTCACCACGCGGG
AAACGGTCTGATAAGAGACACCGGCATACTCTGCGACATCGTATAACGTTACTGGTTTCACATTCACCAC
CCTGAATTGACTCTCTTCCGGGCGCTATCATGCCATACCGCGAAAGGTTTTGCGCCATTCGATGGTGTCC
GGGATCTCGACGCTCTCCCTTATGCGACTCCGATCCCGCAAATTTGACAATTAATCATCCGGCTCGTATA
ATGTGTGGAATTGTGAGCGGATAACAATTGGAGTAAAAAAAAAGGAAAATGTCCGCGGAAGCGCAGAACG
ATCCGCTGCTGCCGGGCTATAGCTTTAACGCGCATCTGGTGGCGGGCCTGACCCCGATTGAAGCGAACGG
CTATCTGGATTTTTTTATTGATCGCCCGCTGGGCATGAAAGGCTATATTCTGAACCTGACCATTCGCGGC
CAGGGCGTGGTGAAAAACCAGGGCCGCGAATTTGTGTGCCGCCCGGGCGATATTCTGCTGTTTCCGCCGG
GCGAAATTCATCATTATGGCCGCCATCCGGAAGCGCGCGAATGGTATCATCAGTGGGTGTATTTTCGCCC
GCGCGCGTATTGGCATGAATGGCTGAACTGGCCGAGCATTTTTGCGAACACCGGCTTTTTTCGCCCGGAT
GAAGCGCATCAGCCGCATTTTAGCGATCTGTTTGGCCAGATTATTAACGCGGGCCAGGGCGAAGGCCGCT
ATAGCGAACTGCTGGCGATTAACCTGCTGGAACAGCTGCTGCTGCGCCGCATGGAAGCGATTAACGAAAG
CCTGCATCCGCCGATGGATAACCGCGTGCGCGAAGCGTGCCAGTATATTAGCGATCATCTGGCGGATAGC
AACTTTGATATTGCGAGCGTGGCGCAGCATGTGTGCCTGAGCCCGAGCCGCCTGAGCCATCTGTTTCGCC
AGCAGCTGGGCATTAGCGTGCTGAGCTGGCGCGAAGATCAGCGCATTAGCCAGGCGAAACTGCTGCTGAG
CACCACCCGCATGCCGATTGCGACCGTGGGCCGCAACGTGGGCTTTGATGATCAGCTGTATTTTAGCCGC
GTGTTTAAAAAATGCACCGGCGCGAGCCCGAGCGAATTTCGCGCGGGCTGCGAAGAAAAAGTGAACGATG
TGGCGGTGAAACTGAGCGGGTAAGGCTAATGGAGATTTTCAACATGGGCGAGAAGATTTTCAGCCTGATA
CAGATTAAATCAGAACGCAGAAGCGGTCTGATAAAACAGAATTTGCCTGGCGGCAGTAGCGCGGTGGTCC
CACCTGACCCCATGCCGAACTCAGAAGTGAAACGCCGTAGCGCCGATGGTAGTGTGGGGTATCCCCATGC
GAGAGTAGGGAACTGCCAGGCATCAAATAAAACGAAAGGCTCAGTCGAAAGACTGGGCCTTTCGTTTTAT
CTGTTGTTTGTCGGTGAACGCTCTCCTGAGTAGGACAAATCCGCCGGGAGCGGATTTGAACGTTGCGAAG
CAACGGCCCGGAGGGTGGCGGGCAGGACGCCCGCCATAAACTGCCAGGCATCAAATTAAGCAGAAGGCCA
TCCTGACGGATGGCCTTTTCTGAAAGGAGGAACTATATATTCTCACCAATAAAAAACGCCCGGCGGCAAC
CGAGCGTTCTGAACAAATCCAGATGGAGTTCTGAGGTCATTACTGGATCTATCAACAGGAGTCCAAGCGA
GCTCGATATCAAATTACGCCCCGCCCTGCCACTCATCGCAGTACTGTTGTAATTCATTAAGCATTCTGCC
GACATGGAAGCCATCACAAACGGCATGATGAACCTGAATCGCCAGCGGCATCAGCACCTTGTCGCCTTGC
GTATAATATTTGCCCATGGTGAAAACGGGGGCGAAGAAGTTGTCCATATTGGCCACGTTTAAATCAAAAC
TGGTGAAACTCACCCAGGGATTGGCTGAAACGAAAAACATATTCTCAATAAACCCTTTAGGGAAATAGGC
CAGGTTTTCACCGTAACACGCCACATCTTGCGAATATATGTGTAGAAACTGCCGGAAATCGTCGTGGTAT
TCACTCAAGAGCGATGAAAACGTTTCAGTTTGCTCATGGAAAACGGTGTAACAAGGGTGAACACTATCCC
ATATCACCAGCTCACCGTCTTTCATTGCCATACGAAATTCCGGATGAGCATTCATCAGGCGGGCAAGAAT
GTGAATAAAGGCCGGATAAAACTTGTGCTTATTTTTCTTTACGGTCTTTAAAAAGGCCGTAATATCCAGC
TGAACGGTCTGGTTATAGGTACATTGAGCAACTGACTGAAATGCCTCAAAATGTTCTTTACGATGCCATT
GGGATATATCAACGGTGGTATATCCAGTGATTTTTTTCTCCATTTTAGCTTCCTTAGCTCCTGAAAATCT
CGATAACTAAAAAAATACGCCCGGTAGTGATCTTATTTCATTATGGTGAAAGTTGGAACCTCTTACGTGC
CGATCAACAGTTTTATTGTTCATGACCAAAATCCCTTAACGTGAGTTTTCGTTCCACTGAGCGTCAGACC
CCGTAGAAAAGATCAAAGGATCTTCTTGAGATCCTTTTTTTCTGCGCGTAATCTGCTGCTTGCAAACAAA
AAAACCACCGCTACCAGCGGTGGTTTGTTTGCCGGATCAAGAGCTACCAACTCTTTTTCCGAAGGTAACT
GGCTTCAGCAGAGCGCAGATACCAAATACTGTCCTTCTAGTGTAGCCGTAGTTAGGCCACCACTTCAAGA
ACTCTGTAGCACCGCCTACATACCTCGCTCTGCTAATCCTGTTACCAGTGGCTGCTGCCAGTGGCGATAA
GTCGTGTCTTACCGGGTTGGACTCAAGACGATAGTTACCGGATAAGGCGCAGCGGTCGGGCTGAACGGGG
GGTTCGTGCACACAGCCCAGCTTGGAGCGAACGACCTACACCGAACTGAGATACCTACAGCGTGAGCTAT
GAGAAAGCGCCACGCTTCCCGAAGGGAGAAAGGCGGACAGGTATCCGGTAAGCGGCAGGGTCGGAACAGG
AGAGCGCACGAGGGAGCTTCCAGGGGGAAACGCCTGGTATCTTTATAGTCCTGTCGGGTTTCGCCACCTC
TGACTTGAGCGTCGATTTTTGTGATGCTCGTCAGGGGGGCGGAGCCTATGGAAA
Features (pLannotate 1.2.2; 15 found; start..end, strand, type, name):
     48..181     +  rep_origin     RSF ori (fragment): Plasmids containing the RSF 1030 origin of replication can be propagated in E. coli cells that contain additional plasmids with compatible origins.
    266..330     -  CDS            TcR (fragment): tetracycline efflux protein; tet; confers resistance to tetracycline
    345..366     -  protein_bind   CAP binding site: CAP binding activates transcription in the presence of cAMP. E. coli catabolite activator protein
    379..1461    -  CDS            lacI: lac repressor; lacI; The lac repressor binds to the lac operator to inhibit transcription in E. coli. This inhibition can be relieved by adding lactose or isopropyl-β-D-thiogalactopyranoside (IPTG).
   1462..1539    -  promoter       lacI promoter: lacI
   1584..1613    +  promoter       trc promoter: strong E. coli promoter; hybrid between the trp and lac UV5 promoters
   1621..1637    +  protein_bind   lac operator: The lac repressor binds to the lac operator to inhibit transcription in E. coli. This inhibition can be relieved by adding lactose or isopropyl-β-D-thiogalactopyranoside (IPTG). lac repressor encoded by lacI
   1665..2537    +  CDS            araC: ARAC_ECOLI - Experimental evidence at protein level: Swiss-Prot protein existence level 1. Transcription factor that regulates the expression of several genes involved in the transport and metabolism of L-arabinose (PubMed:4362626, PubMed:328165, PubMed:6251457, PubMed:2962192, PubMed:6319708, PubMed:2231717, PubMed:1447222). Functions both as a positive and a negative regulator (PubMed:328165, PubMed:6251457). In the presence of arabinose, activates the expression of the araBAD, araE, araFGH and araJ promoters (PubMed:4362626, PubMed:328165, PubMed:6251457, PubMed:2962192, PubMed:6319708, Pub
   2635..2750    +  ncRNA          5S rRNA: Accession: RF00001 - 5S ribosomal RNA
   2754..2840    +  terminator     rrnB T1 terminator: Escherichia coli rrnB; transcription terminator T1 from the E. coli rrnB gene
   2932..2959    +  terminator     rrnB T2 terminator: transcription terminator T2 from the E. coli rrnB gene
   2979..3073    -  terminator     lambda t0 terminator: transcription terminator from phage lambda
   3094..3753    -  CDS            CmR: chloramphenicol acetyltransferase; cat; confers resistance to chloramphenicol
   3754..3856    -  promoter       cat promoter: promoter of the E. coli cat gene encoding chloramphenicol acetyltransferase
   3946..4534    +  rep_origin     ori: high-copy-number ColE1/pMB1/pBR322/pUC origin of replication
