[The description below was written by a language model from this plasmid's Addgene catalogue record and pLannotate feature annotations shown in this document.]
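Description:
pDest_PANCEd_AraC_sd2_WT is a 4.5 kb bacterial expression plasmid built on a pDest backbone by Golden Gate assembly. It is propagated in E. coli as a high-copy plasmid from a ColE1/pUC-type origin and selected with chloramphenicol through a cat promoter–driven chloramphenicol acetyltransferase gene followed by the lambda t0 terminator. The annotation also picks up short fragments of an RSF origin and a tetracycline resistance gene. These appear to be backbone remnants rather than functional elements.

The payload is an IPTG-controllable AraC expression cassette. A trc promoter (a strong trp/lac UV5 hybrid) with an adjacent lac operator drives the araC coding sequence. This is followed by the rrnB region, comprising a 5S rRNA segment and the T1 and T2 terminators, which stops transcription. On the opposite strand, lacI is expressed from its own promoter, so the plasmid supplies the repressor that keeps AraC expression off until lactose or IPTG relieves binding at the operator. AraC is the E. coli L-arabinose-responsive transcription factor that both activates and represses arabinose-utilisation promoters such as araBAD. The record lists the insert as synthetic and describes it as the wild-type ("WT") version. "sd2" most likely denotes the Shine-Dalgarno/ribosome-binding-site variant used, but the record does not define it and no RBS is annotated.

The plasmid name and the associated work on phage-assisted evolution of allosteric protein switches suggest a role in PANCE-type experiments, probably as a regulated source of wild-type AraC or as a reference alongside engineered variants. The record does not spell out its exact role.
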