Addgene plasmid #242148: pDest_PANCEd_AraC_sd2_WT
Purpose: Expression Plasmid containing a LacI repressed sd2 WT AraC cassette
Depositing lab: Dominik Niopek. Depositing organization: Universitaet Heidelberg. Publication: Phage-assisted evolution of allosteric protein switches. Southern NT, von Bachmann A, Hovsepyan A, Griebl M, Wolf B, Lemmen N, Kroell AS, Westermann S, Mathony J, Niopek D. Nat Commun. 2026 Apr 14;17(1):3498. doi: 10.1038/s41467-026-71717-0. PubMed 41980963.
Backbone
  Vector backbone: pDest
  Vector type: Bacterial Expression
Growth in bacteria
  Bacterial resistance: Chloramphenicol, 25 μg/mL
  Growth temperature: 37°C
  Growth strain: DH5alpha
  Copy number: High Copy
Gene/Insert
  Gene/Insert name: AraC
  Species: Synthetic
  Cloning method: Golden Gate
Terms and licenses: Academic/Nonprofit Terms; Industry Terms: Not Available to Industry
Depositor comments: Please visit https://doi.org/10.1101/2025.06.12.659331 for bioRxiv preprint.
How to cite: pDest_PANCEd_AraC_sd2_WT was a gift from Dominik Niopek (Addgene plasmid # 242148 ; http://n2t.net/addgene:242148 ; RRID:Addgene_242148)
